>Addgene plasmid #76751 | HIPK2 gRNA (BRDN0001162198) | addgene full sequence | sequence record 186434 | Addgene Assembled Sequence
CCCGGGTGCAAAGATGGATAAAGTTTTAAACAGAGAGGAATCTTTGCAGCTAATGGACCTTCTAGGTCTT
GAAAGGAGTGGGAATTGGCTCCGGTGCCCGTCAGTGGGCAGAGCGCACATCGCCCACAGTCCCCGAGAAG
TTGGGGGGAGGGGTCGGCAATTGATCCGGTGCCTAGAGAAGGTGGCGCGGGGTAAACTGGGAAAGTGATG
TCGTGTACTGGCTCCGCCTTTTTCCCGAGGGTGGGGGAGAACCGTATATAAGTGCAGTAGTCGCCGTGAA
CGTTCTTTTTCGCAACGGGTTTGCCGCCAGAACACAGGTAAGTGCCGTGTGTGGTTCCCGCGGGCCTGGC
CTCTTTACGGGTTATGGCCCTTGCGTGCCTTGAATTACTTCCACCTGGCTGCAGTACGTGATTCTTGATC
CCGAGCTTCGGGTTGGAAGTGGGTGGGAGAGTTCGAGGCCTTGCGCTTAAGGAGCCCCTTCGCCTCGTGC
TTGAGTTGAGGCCTGGCCTGGGCGCTGGGGCCGCCGCGTGCGAATCTGGTGGCACCTTCGCGCCTGTCTC
GCTGCTTTCGATAAGTCTCTAGCCATTTAAAATTTTTGATGACCTGCTGCGACGCTTTTTTTCTGGCAAG
ATAGTCTTGTAAATGCGGGCCAAGATCTGCACACTGGTATTTCGGTTTTTGGGGCCGCGGGCGGCGACGG
GGCCCGTGCGTCCCAGCGCACATGTTCGGCGAGGCGGGGCCTGCGAGCGCGGCCACCGAGAATCGGACGG
GGGTAGTCTCAAGCTGGCCGGCCTGCTCTGGTGCCTGGCCTCGCGCCGCCGTGTATCGCCCCGCCCTGGG
CGGCAAGGCTGGCCCGGTCGGCACCAGTTGCGTGAGCGGAAAGATGGCCGCTTCCCGGCCCTGCTGCAGG
GAGCTCAAAATGGAGGACGCGGCGCTCGGGAGAGCGGGCGGGTGAGTCACCCACACAAAGGAAAAGGGCC
TTTCCGTCCTCAGCCGTCGCTTCATGTGACTCCACGGAGTACCGGGCGCCGTCCAGGCACCTCGATTAGT
TCTCGAGCTTTTGGAGTACGTCGTCTTTAGGTTGGGGGGAGGGGTTTTATGCGATGGAGTTTCCCCACAC
TGAGTGGGTGGAGACTGAAGTTAGGCCAGCTTGGCACTTGATGTAATTCTCCTTGGAATTTGCCCTTTTT
GAGTTTGGATCTTGGTTCATTCTCAAGCCTCAGACAGTGGTTCAAAGTTTTTTTCTTCCATTTCAGGTGT
CGTGACGTACGGCCACCATGACCGAGTACAAGCCCACGGTGCGCCTCGCCACCCGCGACGACGTCCCCAG
GGCCGTACGCACCCTCGCCGCCGCGTTCGCCGACTACCCCGCCACGCGCCACACCGTCGATCCGGACCGC
CACATCGAGCGGGTCACCGAGCTGCAAGAACTCTTCCTCACGCGCGTCGGGCTCGACATCGGCAAGGTGT
GGGTCGCGGACGACGGCGCCGCCGTGGCGGTCTGGACCACGCCGGAGAGCGTCGAAGCGGGGGCGGTGTT
CGCCGAGATCGGCCCGCGCATGGCCGAGTTGAGCGGTTCCCGGCTGGCCGCGCAGCAACAGATGGAAGGC
CTCCTGGCGCCGCACCGGCCCAAGGAGCCCGCGTGGTTCCTGGCCACCGTCGGAGTCTCGCCCGACCACC
AGGGCAAGGGTCTGGGCAGCGCCGTCGTGCTCCCCGGAGTGGAGGCGGCCGAGCGCGCCGGGGTGCCCGC
CTTCCTGGAGACCTCCGCGCCCCGCAACCTCCCCTTCTACGAGCGGCTCGGCTTCACCGTCACCGCCGAC
GTCGAGGTGCCCGAAGGACCGCGCACCTGGTGCATGACCCGCAAGCCCGGTGCCTGAACGCGTTAAGTCG
ACAATCAACCTCTGGATTACAAAATTTGTGAAAGATTGACTGGTATTCTTAACTATGTTGCTCCTTTTAC
GCTATGTGGATACGCTGCTTTAATGCCTTTGTATCATGCTATTGCTTCCCGTATGGCTTTCATTTTCTCC
TCCTTGTATAAATCCTGGTTGCTGTCTCTTTATGAGGAGTTGTGGCCCGTTGTCAGGCAACGTGGCGTGG
TGTGCACTGTGTTTGCTGACGCAACCCCCACTGGTTGGGGCATTGCCACCACCTGTCAGCTCCTTTCCGG
GACTTTCGCTTTCCCCCTCCCTATTGCCACGGCGGAACTCATCGCCGCCTGCCTTGCCCGCTGCTGGACA
GGGGCTCGGCTGTTGGGCACTGACAATTCCGTGGTGTTGTCGGGGAAATCATCGTCCTTTCCTTGGCTGC
TCGCCTGTGTTGCCACCTGGATTCTGCGCGGGACGTCCTTCTGCTACGTCCCTTCGGCCCTCAATCCAGC
GGACCTTCCTTCCCGCGGCCTGCTGCCGGCTCTGCGGCCTCTTCCGCGTCTTCGCCTTCGCCCTCAGACG
AGTCGGATCTCCCTTTGGGCCGCCTCCCCGCGTCGACTTTAAGACCAATGACTTACAAGGCAGCTGTAGA
TCTTAGCCACTTTTTAAAAGAAAAGGGGGGACTGGAAGGGCTAATTCACTCCCAACGAAGACAAGATCTG
CTTTTTGCTTGTACTGGGTCTCTCTGGTTAGACCAGATCTGAGCCTGGGAGCTCTCTGGCTAACTAGGGA
ACCCACTGCTTAAGCCTCAATAAAGCTTGCCTTGAGTGCTTCAAGTAGTGTGTGCCCGTCTGTTGTGTGA
CTCTGGTAACTAGAGATCCCTCAGACCCTTTTAGTCAGTGTGGAAAATCTCTAGCAGTACGTATAGTAGT
TCATGTCATCTTATTATTCAGTATTTATAACTTGCAAAGAAATGAATATCAGAGAGTGAGAGGAACTTGT
TTATTGCAGCTTATAATGGTTACAAATAAAGCAATAGCATCACAAATTTCACAAATAAAGCATTTTTTTC
ACTGCATTCTAGTTGTGGTTTGTCCAAACTCATCAATGTATCTTATCATGTCTGGCTCTAGCTATCCCGC
CCCTAACTCCGCCCATCCCGCCCCTAACTCCGCCCAGTTCCGCCCATTCTCCGCCCCATGGCTGACTAAT
TTTTTTTATTTATGCAGAGGCCGAGGCCGCCTCGGCCTCTGAGCTATTCCAGAAGTAGTGAGGAGGCTTT
TTTGGAGGCCTAGGGACGTACCCAATTCGCCCTATAGTGAGTCGTATTACGCGCGCTCACTGGCCGTCGT
TTTACAACGTCGTGACTGGGAAAACCCTGGCGTTACCCAACTTAATCGCCTTGCAGCACATCCCCCTTTC
GCCAGCTGGCGTAATAGCGAAGAGGCCCGCACCGATCGCCCTTCCCAACAGTTGCGCAGCCTGAATGGCG
AATGGG
[124 nt withheld, positions 3367-3490]
C
[91 nt withheld, positions 3492-3582]
A
[49 nt withheld, positions 3584-3632]
CCTTTGACGTTGGAGTCCACGTTCTTT
[37 nt withheld, positions 3660-3696]
ACCCTATCTCGGTCTATTCTTTTGATTTATAAGGGATTTTGCCGATTTCGGCCTATTGGTTAAAAAATGA
GCTGATTTAACAAAAATTTAACGCGAATTTTAACAAAATATTAACGCTTACAATTTAGGTGGCACTTTTC
GGGGAAATGTGCGCGGAACCCCTATTTGTTTATTTTTCTAAATACATTCAAATATGTATCCGCTCATGAG
ACAATAACCCTGATAAATGCTTCAATAATATTGAAAAAGGAAGAGTATGAGTATTCAACATTTCCGTGTC
GCCCTTATTCCCTTTTTTGCGGCATTTTGCCTTCCTGTTTTTGCTCACCCAGAAACGCTGGTGAAAGTAA
AAGATGCTGAAGATCAGTTGGGTGCACGAGTGGGTTACATCGAACTGGATCTCAACAGCGGTAAGATCCT
TGAGAGTTTTCGCCCCGAAGAACGTTTTCCAATGATGAGCACTTTTAAAGTTCTGCTATGTGGCGCGGTA
TTATCCCGTATTGACGCCGGGCAAGAGCAACTCGGTCGCCGCATACACTATTCTCAGAATGACTTGGTTG
AGTACTCACCAGTCACAGAAAAGCATCTTACGGATGGCATGACAGTAAGAGAATTATGCAGTGCTGCCAT
AACCATGAGTGATAACACTGCGGCCAACTTACTTCTGACAACGATCGGAGGACCGAAGGAGCTAACCGCT
TTTTTGCACAACATGGGGGATCATGTAACTCGCCTTGATCGTTGGGAACCGGAGCTGAATGAAGCCATAC
CAAACGACGAGCGTGACACCACGATGCCTGTAGCAATGGCAACAACGTTGCGCAAACTATTAACTGGCGA
ACTACTTACTCTAGCTTCCCGGCAACAATTAATAGACTGGATGGAGGCGGATAAAGTTGCAGGACCACTT
CTGCGCTCGGCCCTTCCGGCTGGCTGGTTTATTGCTGATAAATCTGGAGCCGGTGAGCGTGGGTCTCGCG
GTATCATTGCAGCACTGGGGCCAGATGGTAAGCCCTCCCGTATCGTAGTTATCTACACGACGGGGAGTCA
GGCAACTATGGATGAACGAAATAGACAGATCGCTGAGATAGGTGCCTCACTGATTAAGCATTGGTAACTG
TCAGACCAAGTTTACTCATATATACTTTAGATTGATTTAAAACTTCATTTTTAATTTAAAAGGATCTAGG
TGAAGATCCTTTTTGATAATCTCATGACCAAAATCCCTTAACGTGAGTTTTCGTTCCACTGAGCGTCAGA
CCCCGTAGAAAAGATCAAAGGATCTTCTTGAGATCCTTTTTTTCTGCGCGTAATCTGCTGCTTGCAAACA
AAAAAACCACCGCTACCAGCGGTGGTTTGTTTGCCGGATCAAGAGCTACCAACTCTTTTTCCGAAGGTAA
CTGGCTTCAGCAGAGCGCAGATACCAAATACTGTTCTTCTAGTGTAGCCGTAGTTAGGCCACCACTTCAA
GAACTCTGTAGCACCGCCTACATACCTCGCTCTGCTAATCCTGTTACCAGTGGCTGCTGCCAGTGGCGAT
AAGTCGTGTCTTACCGGGTTGGACTCAAGACGATAGTTACCGGATAAGGCGCAGCGGTCGGGCTGAACGG
GGGGTTCGTGCACACAGCCCAGCTTGGAGCGAACGACCTACACCGAACTGAGATACCTACAGCGTGAGCT
ATGAGAAAGCGCCACGCTTCCCGAAGGGAGAAAGGCGGACAGGTATCCGGTAAGCGGCAGGGTCGGAACA
GGAGAGCGCACGAGGGAGCTTCCAGGGGGAAACGCCTGGTATCTTTATAGTCCTGTCGGGTTTCGCCACC
TCTGACTTGAGCGTCGATTTTTGTGATGCTCGTCAGGGGGGCGGAGCCTATGGAAAAACGCCAGCAACGC
GGCCTTTTTACGGTTCCTGGCCTTTTGCTGGCCTTTTGCTCACATGTTCTTTCCTGCGTTATCCCCTGAT
TCTGTGGATAACCGTATTACCGCCTTTGAGTGAGCTGATACCGCTCGCCGCAGCCGAACGACCGAGCGCA
GCGAGTCAGTGAGCGAGGAAGCGGAAGAGCGCCCAATACGCAAACCGCCTCTCCCCGCGCGTTGGCCGAT
TCATTAATGCAGCTGGCACGACAGGTTTCCCGACTGGAAAGCGGGCAGTGAGCGCAACGCAATTAATGTG
AGTTAGCTCACTCATTAGGCACCCCAGGCTTTACACTTTATGCTTCCGGCTCGTATGTTGTGTGGAATTG
TGAGCGGATAACAATTTCACACAGGAAACAGCTATGACCATGATTACGCCAAGCGCGCAATTAACCCTCA
CTAAAGGGAACAAAAGCTGGAGCTGCAAGCTTAATGTAGTCTTATGCAATACTCTTGTAGTCTTGCAACA
TGGTAACGATGAGTTAGCAACATGCCTTACAAGGAGAGAAAAAGCACCGTGCATGCCGATTGGTGGAAGT
AAGGTGGTACGATCGTGCCTTATTAGGAAGGCAACAGACGGGTCTGACATGGATTGGACGAACCACTGAA
TTGCCGCATTGCAGAGATATTGTATTTAAGTGCCTAGCTCGATACATAAACGGGTCTCTCTGGTTAGACC
AGATCTGAGCCTGGGAGCTCTCTGGCTAACTAGGGAACCCACTGCTTAAGCCTCAATAAAGCTTGCCTTG
AGTGCTTCAAGTAGTGTGTGCCCGTCTGTTGTGTGACTCTGGTAACTAGAGATCCCTCAGACCCTTTTAG
TCAGTGTGGAAAATCTCTAGCAGTGGCGCCCGAACAGGGACTTGAAAGCGAAAGGGAAACCAGAGGAGCT
CTCTCGACGCAGGACTCGGCTTGCTGAAGCGCGCACGGCAAGAGGCGAGGGGCGGCGACTGGTGAGTACG
CCAAAAATTTTGACTAGCGGAGGCTAGAAGGAGAGAGATGGGTGCGAGAGCGTCAGTATTAAGCGGGGGA
GAATTAGATCGCGATGGGAAAAAATTCGGTTAAGGCCAGGGGGAAAGAAAAAATATAAATTAAAACATAT
AGTATGGGCAAGCAGGGAGCTAGAACGATTCGCAGTTAATCCTGGCCTGTTAGAAACATCAGAAGGCTGT
AGACAAATACTGGGACAGCTACAACCATCCCTTCAGACAGGATCAGAAGAACTTAGATCATTATATAATA
CAGTAGCAACCCTCTATTGTGTGCATCAAAGGATAGAGATAAAAGACACCAAGGAAGCTTTAGACAAGAT
AGAGGAAGAGCAAAACAAAAGTAAGACCACCGCACAGCAAGCGGCCGCTGATCTTCAGACCTGGAGGAGG
AGATATGAGGGACAATTGGAGAAGTGAATTATATAAATATAAAGTAGTAAAAATTGAACCATTAGGAGTA
GCACCCACCAAGGCAAAGAGAAGAGTGGTGCAGAGAGAAAAAAGAGCAGTGGGAATAGGAGCTTTGTTCC
TTGGGTTCTTGGGAGCAGCAGGAAGCACTATGGGCGCAGCGTCAATGACGCTGACGGTACAGGCCAGACA
ATTATTGTCTGGTATAGTGCAGCAGCAGAACAATTTGCTGAGGGCTATTGAGGCGCAACAGCATCTGTTG
CAACTCACAGTCTGGGGCATCAAGCAGCTCCAGGCAAGAATCCTGGCTGTGGAAAGATACCTAAAGGATC
AACAGCTCCTGGGGATTTGGGGTTGCTCTGGAAAACTCATTTGCACCACTGCTGTGCCTTGGAATGCTAG
TTGGAGTAATAAATCTCTGGAACAGATTTGGAATCACACGACCTGGATGGAGTGGGACAGAGAAATTAAC
AATTACACAAGCTTAATACACTCCTTAATTGAAGAATCGCAAAACCAGCAAGAAAAGAATGAACAAGAAT
TATTGGAATTAGATAAATGGGCAAGTTTGTGGAATTGGTTTAACATAACAAATTGGCTGTGGTATATAAA
ATTATTCATAATGATAGTAGGAGGCTTGGTAGGTTTAAGAATAGTTTTTGCTGTACTTTCTATAGTGAAT
AGAGTTAGGCAGGGATATTCACCATTATCGTTTCAGACCCACCTCCCAACCCCGAGGGGACCCAGAGAGG
GCCTATTTCCCATGATTCCTTCATATTTGCATATACGATACAAGGCTGTTAGAGAGATAATTAGAATTAA
TTTGACTGTAAACACAAAGATATTAGTACAAAATACGTGACGTAGAAAGTAATAATTTCTTGGGTAGTTT
GCAGTTTTAAAATTATGTTTTAAAATGGACTATCATATGCTTACCGTAACTTGAAAGTATTTCGATTTCT
TGGCTTTATATATCTTGTGGAAAGGACGAAACACCGTCGGGTGAATATGTATGACAGTTTTAGAGCTAGA
AATAGCAAGTTAAAATAAGGCTAGTCCGTTATCAACTTGAAAAAGTGGCACCGAGTCGGTGCTTTTTTAA
GCTTGGCGTAACTAGATCTTGAGACAAATGGCAGTATTCATCCACAATTTTAAAAGAAAAGGGGGGATTG
GGGGGTACAGTGCAGGGGAAAGAATAGTAGACATAATAGCAACAGACATACAAACTAAAGAATTACAAAA
ACAAATTACAAAAATTCAAAATTTTCGGGTTTATTACAGGGACAGCAGAGATCCACTTTGGCGCCGGCTC
GAGGGGG
Features (pLannotate 1.2.2; 29 found; start..end, strand, type, name):
     14..80      +  CDS            small t antigen (fragment): SV40 (simian virus 40) small t antigen
    106..317     +  promoter       EF-1α core promoter: core promoter for human elongation factor EF-1α
    318..1256    +  intron         EF-1α intron A: intron upstream of the start codon of human EF-1α
   1278..1877    +  CDS            PuroR (fragment): puromycin N-acetyltransferase; pac from Streptomyces; confers resistance to puromycin
   1893..2481    +  misc_feature   WPRE: woodchuck hepatitis virus posttranscriptional regulatory element
   2532..2551    +  misc_feature   cPPT/CTS (fragment): central polypurine tract and central termination sequence of HIV-1
   2553..2786    +  LTR            3' LTR (ΔU3): self-inactivating 3' long terminal repeat (LTR) from HIV-1
   2864..2985    +  polyA_signal   SV40 poly(A) signal: SV40 polyadenylation signal
   3025..3160    +  rep_origin     SV40 ori: SV40 origin of replication
   3181..3199    -  promoter       T7 promoter: promoter for bacteriophage T7 RNA polymerase
   3207..3362    +  CDS            lacZα (fragment): LacZα fragment of β-galactosidase; lacZ fragment
   3367..3795    +  rep_origin     f1 ori (sequence partly withheld): f1 bacteriophage origin of replication; arrow indicates direction of (+) strand synthesis
   3848..3952    +  promoter       AmpR promoter: bla
   3953..4813    +  CDS            AmpR: β-lactamase; bla; confers resistance to ampicillin, carbenicillin, and related antibiotics
   4984..5572    +  rep_origin     ori: high-copy-number ColE1/pMB1/pBR322/pUC origin of replication
   5755..5847    +  CDS            lacI (fragment): lac repressor; lacI; The lac repressor binds to the lac operator to inhibit transcription in E. coli. This inhibition can be relieved by adding lactose or isopropyl-β-D-thiogalactopyranoside (IPTG).
   5860..5881    +  protein_bind   CAP binding site: CAP binding activates transcription in the presence of cAMP. E. coli catabolite activator protein
   5896..5926    +  promoter       lac promoter: promoter for the E. coli lac operon
   5934..5950    +  protein_bind   lac operator: The lac repressor binds to the lac operator to inhibit transcription in E. coli. This inhibition can be relieved by adding lactose or isopropyl-β-D-thiogalactopyranoside (IPTG). lac repressor encoded by lacI
   5995..6013    +  promoter       T3 promoter: promoter for bacteriophage T3 RNA polymerase
   6041..6267    +  promoter       RSV promoter: Rous sarcoma virus enhancer/promoter
   6268..6448    +  LTR            5' LTR (truncated): truncated 5' long terminal repeat (LTR) from HIV-1
   6495..6620    +  misc_feature   HIV-1 Ψ: packaging signal of human immunodeficiency virus type 1
   6604..6967    +  CDS            HIV-1 gag (fragment): gag protein from human immunodeficiency virus 1; gag
   7113..7346    +  misc_feature   RRE: The Rev response element (RRE) of HIV-1 allows for Rev-dependent mRNA export from the nucleus to the cytoplasm.
   7723..7749    +  CDS            Rev (fragment): human immunodeficiency virus 1 (HIV-1) Rev protein; rev; enhances nuclear export of unspliced and incompletely spliced viral mRNAs
   7753..7993    +  promoter       U6 promoter: RNA polymerase III promoter for human U6 snRNA
   8023..8098    +  misc_RNA       gRNA scaffold: guide RNA scaffold for the Streptococcus pyogenes CRISPR/Cas9 system
   8154..8271    +  misc_feature   cPPT/CTS: central polypurine tract and central termination sequence of HIV-1
