[The description below was written by a language model from this plasmid's Addgene catalogue record and pLannotate feature annotations shown in this document.]
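Description:
HIPK2 gRNA (BRDN0001162198) is a third-generation lentiviral guide RNA plasmid built on the lentiGuide-Puro backbone and designed to direct Streptococcus pyogenes Cas9 to the human HIPK2 gene, which encodes homeodomain-interacting protein kinase 2. The 8.3 kb plasmid is maintained in E. coli through a high-copy ColE1/pUC-type origin with ampicillin selection from the β-lactamase gene. It also carries an f1 origin, an SV40 origin, and remnants of a lac/T7/T3 cloning region from the parental backbone.

The lentiviral transfer cassette begins with an RSV promoter fused to a truncated HIV-1 5' LTR, which makes genomic RNA production Tat-independent. This is followed by the Ψ packaging signal with a gag fragment, and the RRE for Rev-dependent nuclear export. A human U6 RNA polymerase III promoter then drives the HIPK2-specific 20-nucleotide spacer joined to the Cas9 gRNA scaffold, with a cPPT/CTS element just downstream to aid nuclear import of the preintegration complex. Next, an EF-1α core promoter with its intron A expresses puromycin N-acetyltransferase, so that transduced mammalian cells can be selected with puromycin. A WPRE enhances transcript expression, and a self-inactivating ΔU3 3' LTR closes the cassette, with an SV40 polyadenylation signal beyond it.

The plasmid does not encode Cas9, so it must be paired with a separate Cas9 vector such as lentiCas9-Blast or used in cells that already express the nuclease. The guide was designed against two HIPK2 reference transcripts. It belongs to a human kinome gRNA collection produced with optimized sgRNA design rules, and it is suited to knockout studies of HIPK2.
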