Addgene plasmid #76751: HIPK2 gRNA (BRDN0001162198)
Purpose: 3rd generation lentiviral gRNA plasmid targeting human HIPK2
Depositing lab: John Doench & David Root. Depositing organization: Broad Institute. Publication: Optimized sgRNA design to maximize activity and minimize off-target effects of CRISPR-Cas9. Doench JG, Fusi N, Sullender M, Hegde M, Vaimberg EW, Donovan KF, Smith I, Tothova Z, Wilen C, Orchard R, Virgin HW, Listgarten J, Root DE. Nat Biotechnol. 2016 Jan 18. doi: 10.1038/nbt.3437. PubMed 26780180.
Backbone
  Vector backbone: lentiGuide-Puro
  Backbone manufacturer: Zhang Lab (Addgene plasmid # 52963)
  Vector type: Mammalian Expression, Lentiviral, CRISPR
  Selectable markers: Puromycin
Growth in bacteria
  Bacterial resistance: Ampicillin, 100 μg/mL
  Growth temperature: 37°C
  Growth strain: DH5alpha
  Copy number: High Copy
Gene/Insert
  Gene/Insert name: HIPK2 (alt names: HIPK2; NM_001113239.2)
  gRNA/shRNA sequence: TCGGGTGAATATGTATGACA
  Species: H. sapiens (human)
  Entrez Gene: HIPK2 (a.k.a. PRO0593)
  Promoter: hU6
  Cloning method: Unknown
  Sequencing primers: 5′ U6-F; 3′ pS2-R
Terms and licenses: Academic/Nonprofit Terms; Industry Terms: Not Available to Industry
Depositor comments: The gRNA was designed to target the following Genbank reference sequence(s): NM_001113239.2,NM_022740.4. Note that this plasmid does NOT contain Cas9. It should be used in conjunction with lentiCas9-Blast (Addgene #52962) or otherwise with cell lines already expressing Cas9. Browse the full kinome gRNA library at http://www.addgene.org/pooled-library/broadgpp-human-kinome/ or visit http://www.broadinstitute.org/rnai/public/ for detailed protocols and information.
How to cite: HIPK2 gRNA (BRDN0001162198) was a gift from John Doench & David Root (Addgene plasmid # 76751 ; http://n2t.net/addgene:76751 ; RRID:Addgene_76751)
