>Addgene plasmid #76751 | HIPK2 gRNA (BRDN0001162198) | depositor partial sequence | sequence record 144211 | Target Sequence
TCGGGTGAATATGTATGACA
