>Addgene plasmid #76751 | HIPK2 gRNA (BRDN0001162198) | addgene partial sequence | sequence record 186433 | hU6-F
CGCTAGAAAGTAATAATTTCTTGGGTAGTTTGCAGTTTTAAAATTATGTTTTAAAATGGACTATCATATG
CTTACCGTAACTTGAAAGTATTTCGATTTCTTGGCTTTATATATCTTGTGGAAAGGACGAAACACCGTCG
GGTGAATATGTATGACAGTTTTAGAGCTAGAAATAGCAAGTTAAAATAAGGCTAGTCCGTTATCAACTTG
AAAAAGTGGCACCGAGTCGGTGCTTTTTTAAGCTTGGCGTAACTAGATCTTGAGACAAATGGCAGTATTC
ATCCACAATTTTAAAAGAAAAGGGGGGATTGGGGGGTACAGTGCAGGGGAAAGAATAGTAGACATAATAG
CAACAGACATACAAACTAAAGAATTACAAAAACAAATTACAAAAATTCAAAATTTTCGGGTTTATTACAG
GGACAGCAGAGATCCACTTTGGCGCCGGCTCGAGGGGGCCCGGGTGCAAAGATGGATAAAGTTTTAAACA
GAGAGGAATCTTTGCAGCTAATGGACCTTCTAGGTCTTGAAAGGAGTGGGAATTGGCTCCGGTGCCCGTC
AGTGGGCAGA
